Addgene plasmid #178998: pBBK14 pCAS-Tyr-[gRNA: 4=XII-5] (SplitKanR, AmpR)
Purpose: Sp.Cas9 and gRNA yeast expression vector withXII-5 gRNA pre-cloned. Selection =SplitKanamycin resistance
Depositing lab: Vincent Martin. Depositing organization: Concordia University. Publication: The MyLo CRISPR-Cas9 Toolkit: A Markerless Yeast Localization and Overexpression CRISPR-Cas9 Toolkit. Bean BDM, Whiteway M, Martin VJJ. G3 (Bethesda). 2022 Jun 16. pii: 6609175. doi: 10.1093/g3journal/jkac154. PubMed 35708612.
Backbone
  Vector backbone: 2-micron/pUC
  Vector type: Yeast Expression, CRISPR, Synthetic Biology
Growth in bacteria
  Bacterial resistance: Ampicillin, 100 μg/mL
  Growth temperature: 37°C
  Growth strain: DH5alpha
  Copy number: High Copy
Gene/Insert
  Gene/Insert name: S. pyogenes Cas9
  gRNA/shRNA sequence: TTGTCACAGTGTCACATCAG
  Species: Streptococcus pyogenes
  Cloning method: Restriction Enzyme; 5′ cloning site Unknown (unknown if destroyed); 3′ cloning site Unknown (unknown if destroyed)
Terms and licenses: Academic/Nonprofit Terms; Industry Terms: Not Available to Industry
Depositor comments: Part of the Markerless Yeast Localization and Overexpression (MyLO) CRISPR-Cas9 Toolkit. Vector cloned using BsaI Golden Gate cloning
How to cite: pBBK14 pCAS-Tyr-[gRNA: 4=XII-5] (SplitKanR, AmpR) was a gift from Vincent Martin (Addgene plasmid # 178998 ; http://n2t.net/addgene:178998 ; RRID:Addgene_178998)
