[The description below was written by a language model from this plasmid's Addgene catalogue record and pLannotate feature annotations shown in this document.]
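Description:
pBBK14 pCAS-Tyr-[gRNA: 4=XII-5] is a roughly 10.3 kb yeast CRISPR-Cas9 shuttle plasmid belonging to the Markerless Yeast Localization and Overexpression (MyLO) toolkit. It is built on a 2-micron/pUC backbone. The high-copy ColE1/pUC origin and a β-lactamase gene with its native promoter allow propagation and ampicillin selection in E. coli, while the 2μ origin supports episomal maintenance in Saccharomyces cerevisiae.

The payload combines both components needed for genome cutting. A Streptococcus pyogenes Cas9 coding sequence is followed by a short polyhistidine tag and the CYC1 terminator. The Cas9 promoter is not annotated, although a fragment matching a yeast open reading frame lies on the opposite strand just upstream, which may reflect native yeast promoter-region sequence. The guide RNA cassette consists of a tRNA element (presumably the tyrosine tRNA implied by "Tyr" in the name), which in this design typically acts as a Pol III promoter and processing signal. It sits upstream of the S. pyogenes gRNA scaffold, and a 20-nt spacer targeting the XII-5 site has been pre-cloned between them by BsaI Golden Gate assembly. XII-5 appears to name a chromosome XII integration locus, though the record does not define it.

Yeast selection relies on a "split" kanamycin resistance marker. The annotation shows a kanMX fragment and a separate KanR coding fragment followed by the Ashbya gossypii TEF terminator, so the marker is interrupted rather than intact. The record does not explain how the split marker is reconstituted. The plasmid is intended to deliver Cas9 and the XII-5 guide for markerless integration of localization or overexpression cassettes in yeast.
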