Features (pLannotate 1.2.2; 13 found; start..end, strand, type, name):
      1..1159    -  rep_origin     2μ ori: yeast 2μ plasmid origin of replication
   1200..1288    +  ncRNA          tRNA: Accession: RF00005 - tRNA
   1382..1457    +  misc_RNA       gRNA scaffold: guide RNA scaffold for the Streptococcus pyogenes CRISPR/Cas9 system
   1591..2595    +  gene           kanMX (fragment): yeast selectable marker conferring kanamycin resistance (Wach et al., 1994)
   2613..3262    +  CDS            KanR (fragment): aminoglycoside phosphotransferase; aph(3')-Ia; confers resistance to kanamycin
   3268..3465    +  terminator     TEF terminator: Ashbya gossypii TEF terminator
   3616..4476    -  CDS            AmpR: β-lactamase; bla; confers resistance to ampicillin, carbenicillin, and related antibiotics
   4477..4568    -  promoter       AmpR promoter: bla
   4716..5129    -  CDS            YJC7_YEAST: Protein predicted: Swiss-Prot protein existence level 4. From Saccharomyces cerevisiae (strain ATCC 204508 / S288c) (Baker's yeast).
   5284..9387    +  CDS            cas9: CAS9_STRP1 - Also known as csn1 From Streptococcus pyogenes serotype M1.
   9436..9456    +  CDS            7xHis: 6xHis affinity tag
   9460..9649    +  terminator     CYC1 terminator: S. cerevisiae CYC1; transcription terminator for CYC1
   9706..10294   -  rep_origin     ori: high-copy-number ColE1/pMB1/pBR322/pUC origin of replication
>Addgene plasmid #178998 | pBBK14 pCAS-Tyr-[gRNA: 4=XII-5] (SplitKanR, AmpR) | addgene full sequence | sequence record 360711 | Addgene NGS Result
CGAAGCATCTGTGCTTCATTTTGTAGAACAAAAATGCAACGCGAGAGCGCTAATTTTTCAAACAAAGAAT
CTGAGCTGCATTTTTACAGAACAGAAATGCAACGCGAAAGCGCTATTTTACCAACGAAGAATCTGTGCTT
CATTTTTGTAAAACAAAAATGCAACGCGAGAGCGCTAATTTTTCAAACAAAGAATCTGAGCTGCATTTTT
ACAGAACAGAAATGCAACGCGAGAGCGCTATTTTACCAACAAAGAATCTATACTTCTTTTTTGTTCTACA
AAAATGCATCCCGAGAGCGCTATTTTTCTAACAAAGCATCTTAGATTACTTTTTTTCTCCTTTGTGCGCT
CTATAATGCAGTCTCTTGATAACTTTTTGCACTGTAGGTCCGTTAAGGTTAGAAGAAGGCTACTTTGGTG
TCTATTTTCTCTTCCATAAAAAAAGCCTGACTCCACTTCCCGCGTTTACTGATTACTAGCGAAGCTGCGG
GTGCATTTTTTCAAGATAAAGGCATCCCCGATTATATTCTATACCGATGTGGATTGCGCATACTTTGTGA
ACAGAAAGTGATAGCGTTGATGATTCTTCATTGGTCAGAAAATTATGAACGGTTTCTTCTATTTTGTCTC
TATATACTACGTATAGGAAATGTTTACATTTTCGTATTGTTTTCGATTCACTCTATGAATAGTTCTTACT
ACAATTTTTTTGTCTAAAGAGTAATACTAGAGATAAACATAAAAAATGTAGAGGTCGAGTTTAGATGCAA
GTTCAAGGAGCGAAAGGTGGATGGGTAGGTTATATAGGGATATAGCACAGAGATATATAGCAAAGAGATA
CTTTTGAGCAATGTTTGTGGAAGCGGTATTCGCAATATTTTAGTAGCCCGTTACAGTCCGGTGCGTTTTT
GGTTTTTTGAAAGTGCGTCTTCAGAGCGCTTTTGGTTTTCAAAAGCGCTCTGAAGTTCCTATACTTTCTA
GAGAATAGGAACTTCGGAATAGGAACTTCAAAGCGTTTCCGAAAACGAGCGCTTCCGAAAATGCAACGCG
AGCTGCGCACATACAGCTCACTGTTCACGTCGCACCTATATCTGCGTGTTGCCTGTATATATATATACAT
GAGAAGAACGGCATAGTGCGTGTTTATGCTTAAATGCGTATATGTGTTATGTAGTATACTCTTTCTTCAA
CAATTAAATACTCTCGGTAGCCAAGTTGGTTTAAGGCGCAAGACTGTAATTTATCACTACGAAATCTTGA
GATCGGGCGTTCGACTCGCCCCCGGGAGAGATGGCCGGCATGGTCCCAGCCTCCTCGCTGGCGCCGGCTG
GGCAACACCTTCGGGTGGCGAATGGGACTTTTTGTCACAGTGTCACATCAGGTTTTAGAGCTAGAAATAG
CAAGTTAAAATAAGGCTAGTCCGTTATCAACTTGAAAAAGTGGCACCGAGTCGGTGCTTTTTTTATTTTT
TGTCACTATTGTTATGTAAAATGCCACCTCTGACAGTATGGAACGCAAACTTCTGTCTAGTGGATATAGG
TCTAGAGATCTGTTTAGCTTGCCTCGTCCCCGCCGGGTCACCCGGCCAGCGACATGGAGGCCCAGAATAC
CCTCCTTGACAGTCTTGACGTGCGCAGCTCAGGGGCATGATGTGACTGTCGCCCGTACATTTAGCCCATA
CATCCCCATGTATAATCATTTGCATCCATACATTTTGATGGCCGCACGGCGCGAAGCAAAAATTACGGCT
CCTCGCTGCAGACCTGCGAGCAGGGAAACGCTCCCCTCACAGACGCGTTGAATTGTCCCCACGCCGCGCC
CCTGTAGAGAAATATAAAAGGTTAGGATTTGCCACTGAGGTTCTTCTTTCATATACTTCCTTTTAAAATC
TTGCTAGGATACAGTTCTCACATCACATCCGAACATAAACAACAATGGGTAAGGAAAAGACTCACGTTTC
GAGGCCGCGATTAAATTCCAACATGGATGCTGATTTATATGGGTATAAATGGGCTCGCGATAATGTCGGG
CAATCAGGTGCGACAATCTATCGATTGTATGGGAAGCCCGATGCGCCAGAGTTGTTTCTGAAACATGGCA
AAGGTAGCGTTGCCAATGATGTTACAGATGAGATGGTCAGACTAAACTGGCTGACGGAATTTATGCCTCT
TCCGACCATCAAGCATTTTATCCGTACTCCTGATGATGCATGGTTACTCACCACTGCGATCCCCGGCAAA
ACAGCATTCCAGGTATTAGAAGAATATCCTGATTCAGGTGAAAATATTGTTGATGCGCTGGCAGTGTTCC
TGCGCCGGTTGCATTCGATTCCTGTTTGTAATTGTCCTTTTAACAGCGATCGCGTATTTCGTCTGGCTCA
GGCGCAATCACGAATGAATAACGGTTTGGTTGATGCGAGTGATTTTGATGACGAGCGTAATGGCTGGCCT
GTTGAACAAGTCTGGAAAGAAATGCATAAGCTTTTGCCATTCTCACCGGATTCAGTCGTCACTCATGGTG
ATTTCTCACTTGATAACCTTATTTTTGACGAGGGGAAATTAATAGGTTGTATTGATGTTGGACGAGTCGG
AATCGACGTCGCTGCCTGCAGGATGGCAAAGGTAGCGTTGCCAATGATGTTACAGATGAGATGGTCAGAC
TAAACTGGCTGACGGAATTTATGCCTCTTCCGACCATCAAGCATTTTATCCGTACTCCTGATGATGCATG
GTTACTCACCACTGCGATCCCCGGCAAAACAGCATTCCAGGTATTAGAAGAATATCCTGATTCAGGTGAA
AATATTGTTGATGCGCTGGCAGTGTTCCTGCGCCGGTTGCATTCGATTCCTGTTTGTAATTGTCCTTTTA
ACAGCGATCGCGTATTTCGTCTGGCTCAGGCGCAATCACGAATGAATAACGGTTTGGTTGATGCGAGTGA
TTTTGATGACGAGCGTAATGGCTGGCCTGTTGAACAAGTCTGGAAAGAAATGCATAAGCTTTTGCCATTC
TCACCGGATTCAGTCGTCACTCATGGTGATTTCTCACTTGATAACCTTATTTTTGACGAGGGGAAATTAA
TAGGTTGTATTGATGTTGGACGAGTCGGAATCGCAGACCGATACCAGGATCTTGCCATCCTATGGAACTG
CCTCGGTGAGTTTTCTCCTTCATTACAGAAACGGCTTTTTCAAAAATATGGTATTGATAATCCTGATATG
AATAAATTGCAGTTTCATTTGATGCTCGATGAGTTTTTCTAATCAGTACTGACAATAAAAAGATTCTTGT
TTTCAAGAACTTGTCATTTGTATAGTTTTTTTATATTGTAGTTGTTCTATTTTAATCAAATGTTAGCGTG
ATTTATATTTTTTTTCGCCTCGACATCATCTGCCCAGATGCGAAGTTAAGTGCGCAGAAAGTAATATCAT
GCGTCAATCGTATGTGAATGCTGGTCGCTATACTGCTGTCGATTCGATACTAACGCCGCCATCCAGTGTC
GAAAACGAGCTCTCGAGAACCCTTAATCAAAAAGGATCTTCACCTAGATCCTTTTAAATTAAAAATGAAG
TTTTAAATCAATCTAAAGTATATATGAGTAAACTTGGTCTGACAGTTACCAATGCTTAATCAGTGAGGCA
CCTATCTCAGCGATCTGTCTATTTCGTTCATCCATAGTTGCCTGACTCCCCGTCGTGTAGATAACTACGA
TACGGGAGGGCTTACCATCTGGCCCCAGTGCTGCAATGATACCGCGGGACCCACGCTCACCGGCTCCAGA
TTTATCAGCAATAAACCAGCCAGCCGGAAGGGCCGAGCGCAGAAGTGGTCCTGCAACTTTATCCGCCTCC
ATCCAGTCTATTAATTGTTGCCGGGAAGCTAGAGTAAGTAGTTCGCCAGTTAATAGTTTGCGCAACGTTG
TTGCCATTGCTACAGGCATCGTGGTGTCACGCTCGTCGTTTGGTATGGCTTCATTCAGCTCCGGTTCCCA
ACGATCAAGGCGAGTTACATGATCCCCCATGTTGTGCAAAAAAGCGGTTAGCTCCTTCGGTCCTCCGATC
GTTGTCAGAAGTAAGTTGGCCGCAGTGTTATCACTCATGGTTATGGCAGCACTGCATAATTCTCTTACTG
TCATGCCATCCGTAAGATGCTTTTCTGTGACTGGTGAGTACTCAACCAAGTCATTCTGAGAATAGTGTAT
GCGGCGACCGAGTTGCTCTTGCCCGGCGTCAATACGGGATAATACCGCGCCACATAGCAGAACTTTAAAA
GTGCTCATCATTGGAAAACGTTCTTCGGGGCGAAAACTCTCAAGGATCTTACCGCTGTTGAGATCCAGTT
CGATGTAACCCACTCGTGCACCCAACTGATCTTCAGCATCTTTTACTTTCACCAGCGTTTCTGGGTGAGC
AAAAACAGGAAGGCAAAATGCCGCAAAAAAGGGAATAAGGGCGACACGGAAATGTTGAATACTCATACTC
TTCCTTTTTCAATATTATTGAAGCATTTATCAGGGTTATTGTCTCATGAGCGGATACATATTTGAATGTA
TTTAGAAAAATAAACAAATAGGGGTTCGTCGACAGTCGAACAAGAAGCAGGCAAAGTTTAGAGCACTGCC
CCTCCGCACTCAAAAAAGAAAAAACTAGGAGGAAAATAAAATTCTCAACCACACAAACACATAAACACAT
ACAAATACAAATACAAGCTTATTTACTTGACATCGCGCGATCTTCCACTATTCAGCGCCGTCCGCCCTCT
CTCGTGTTTTTTGTTTACGCGACAACTATGCGAAATCCGGAGCAACGGGCAACCGTTTGGGGAAAGACCA
CACCCACGCGCGATCGCCATGGCAACGAGGTCGCACACGCCCCACACCCAGACCTCCCTGCGAGCGGGCA
TGGGTACAATGTCCCCGTTGCCACAGACACCACTTCGTAGCACAGCGCAGAGCGTAGCGTGTTGTTGCTG
CTGACAAAAGAAAATTTTTCTTAGCAAAGCAAAGGAGGGGAAGCACGGGCAGATAGCACCGTACCATACC
CTTGGAAACTCGAAATGAACGAAGCAGGAAATGAGAGAATGAGAGTTTTGTAGGTATATATAGCGGTAGT
GTTTGCGCGTTACCATCATCTTCTGGATCTATCTATTGTTCTTTTCCTCATCACTTTCCCCTTTTTCGCT
CTTCTTCTTGTCTTTTATTTCTTTCTTTTTTTTAATTGTTCCCTCGATTGGCTATCTACCAAAGAATCCA
AACTTAATACACGTATTTATTTGTCCAATTACCATGGATAAGAAATACTCAATAGGCTTAGATATCGGCA
CAAATAGCGTCGGATGGGCGGTGATCACTGATGAATATAAGGTTCCGTCTAAAAAGTTCAAGGTTCTGGG
AAATACAGACCGCCACAGTATCAAAAAAAATCTTATAGGGGCTCTTTTATTTGACAGTGGAGAGACAGCG
GAAGCGACTCGACTCAAACGGACAGCTCGTAGAAGGTATACACGTCGGAAGAATCGTATTTGTTATCTAC
AGGAGATTTTTTCAAATGAGATGGCGAAAGTAGATGATAGTTTCTTTCATCGACTTGAAGAGTCTTTTTT
GGTGGAAGAAGACAAGAAGCATGAACGTCATCCTATTTTTGGAAATATAGTAGATGAAGTTGCTTATCAT
GAGAAATATCCAACTATCTATCATCTGCGAAAAAAATTGGTAGATTCTACTGATAAAGCGGATTTGCGCT
TAATCTATTTGGCCTTAGCGCATATGATTAAGTTTCGTGGTCATTTTTTGATTGAGGGAGATTTAAATCC
TGATAATAGTGATGTGGACAAACTATTTATCCAGTTGGTACAAACCTACAATCAATTATTTGAAGAAAAC
CCTATTAACGCAAGTGGAGTAGATGCTAAAGCGATTCTTTCTGCACGATTGAGTAAATCAAGACGATTAG
AAAATCTCATTGCTCAGCTCCCCGGTGAGAAGAAAAATGGCTTATTTGGGAATCTCATTGCTTTGTCATT
GGGTTTGACCCCTAATTTTAAATCAAATTTTGATTTGGCAGAAGATGCTAAATTACAGCTTTCAAAAGAT
ACTTACGATGATGATTTAGATAATTTATTGGCGCAAATTGGAGATCAATATGCTGATTTGTTTTTGGCAG
CTAAGAATTTATCAGATGCTATTTTACTTTCAGATATCCTAAGAGTAAATACTGAAATAACTAAGGCTCC
CCTATCAGCTTCAATGATTAAACGCTACGATGAACATCATCAAGACTTGACTCTTTTAAAAGCTTTAGTT
CGACAACAACTTCCAGAAAAGTATAAAGAAATCTTTTTTGATCAATCAAAAAACGGATATGCAGGTTATA
TTGATGGGGGAGCTAGCCAAGAAGAATTTTATAAATTTATCAAACCAATTTTAGAAAAAATGGATGGTAC
TGAGGAATTATTGGTGAAACTAAATCGTGAAGATTTGCTGCGCAAGCAACGGACCTTTGACAACGGCTCT
ATTCCCCATCAAATTCACTTGGGTGAGCTGCATGCTATTTTGAGAAGACAAGAAGACTTTTATCCATTTT
TAAAAGACAATCGTGAGAAGATTGAAAAAATCTTGACTTTTCGAATTCCTTATTATGTTGGTCCATTGGC
GCGTGGCAATAGTCGTTTTGCATGGATGACTCGGAAGTCTGAAGAAACAATTACCCCATGGAATTTTGAA
GAAGTTGTCGATAAAGGTGCTTCAGCTCAATCATTTATTGAACGCATGACAAACTTTGATAAAAATCTTC
CAAATGAAAAAGTACTACCAAAACATAGTTTGCTTTATGAGTATTTTACGGTTTATAACGAATTGACAAA
GGTCAAATATGTTACTGAAGGAATGCGAAAACCAGCATTTCTTTCAGGTGAACAGAAGAAAGCCATTGTT
GATTTACTCTTCAAAACAAATCGAAAAGTAACCGTTAAGCAATTAAAAGAAGATTATTTCAAAAAAATAG
AATGTTTTGATAGTGTTGAAATTTCAGGAGTTGAAGATAGATTTAATGCTTCATTAGGTACCTACCATGA
TTTGCTAAAAATTATTAAAGATAAAGATTTTTTGGATAATGAAGAAAATGAAGATATCTTAGAGGATATT
GTTTTAACATTGACCTTATTTGAAGATAGGGAGATGATTGAGGAAAGACTTAAAACATATGCTCACCTCT
TTGATGATAAGGTGATGAAACAGCTTAAACGTCGCCGTTATACTGGTTGGGGACGTTTGTCTCGAAAATT
GATTAATGGTATTAGGGATAAGCAATCTGGCAAAACAATATTAGATTTTTTGAAATCAGATGGTTTTGCC
AATCGCAATTTTATGCAGCTGATCCATGATGATAGTTTGACATTTAAAGAAGACATTCAAAAAGCACAAG
TGTCTGGACAAGGCGATAGTTTACATGAACATATTGCAAATTTAGCTGGTAGCCCTGCTATTAAAAAAGG
TATTTTACAGACTGTAAAAGTTGTTGATGAATTGGTCAAAGTAATGGGGCGGCATAAGCCAGAAAATATC
GTTATTGAAATGGCACGTGAAAATCAGACAACTCAAAAGGGCCAGAAAAATTCGCGAGAGCGTATGAAAC
GAATCGAAGAAGGTATCAAAGAATTAGGAAGTCAGATTCTTAAAGAGCATCCTGTTGAAAATACTCAATT
GCAAAATGAAAAGCTCTATCTCTATTATCTCCAAAATGGAAGAGACATGTATGTGGACCAAGAATTAGAT
ATTAATCGTTTAAGTGATTATGATGTCGATCACATTGTTCCACAAAGTTTCCTTAAAGACGATTCAATAG
ACAATAAGGTCTTAACGCGTTCTGATAAAAATCGTGGTAAATCGGATAACGTTCCAAGTGAAGAAGTAGT
CAAAAAGATGAAAAACTATTGGAGACAACTTCTAAACGCCAAGTTAATCACTCAACGTAAGTTTGATAAT
TTAACGAAAGCTGAACGTGGAGGTTTGAGTGAACTTGATAAAGCTGGTTTTATCAAACGCCAATTGGTTG
AAACTCGCCAAATCACTAAGCATGTGGCACAAATTTTGGATAGTCGCATGAATACTAAATACGATGAAAA
TGATAAACTTATTCGAGAGGTTAAAGTGATTACCTTAAAATCTAAATTAGTTTCTGACTTCCGAAAAGAT
TTCCAATTCTATAAAGTACGTGAGATTAACAATTACCATCATGCCCATGATGCGTATCTAAATGCCGTCG
TTGGAACTGCTTTGATTAAGAAATATCCAAAACTTGAATCGGAGTTTGTCTATGGTGATTATAAAGTTTA
TGATGTTCGTAAAATGATTGCTAAGTCTGAGCAAGAAATAGGCAAAGCAACCGCAAAATATTTCTTTTAC
TCTAATATCATGAACTTCTTCAAAACAGAAATTACACTTGCAAATGGAGAGATTCGCAAACGCCCTCTAA
TCGAAACTAATGGGGAAACTGGAGAAATTGTCTGGGATAAAGGGCGAGATTTTGCCACAGTGCGCAAAGT
ATTGTCCATGCCCCAAGTCAATATTGTCAAGAAAACAGAAGTACAGACAGGCGGATTCTCCAAGGAGTCA
ATTTTACCAAAAAGAAATTCGGACAAGCTTATTGCTCGTAAAAAAGACTGGGATCCAAAAAAATATGGTG
GTTTTGATAGTCCAACGGTAGCTTATTCAGTCCTAGTGGTTGCTAAGGTGGAAAAAGGGAAATCGAAGAA
GTTAAAATCCGTTAAAGAGTTACTAGGGATCACAATTATGGAAAGAAGTTCCTTTGAAAAAAATCCGATT
GACTTTTTAGAAGCTAAAGGATATAAGGAAGTTAAAAAAGACTTAATCATTAAACTACCTAAATATAGTC
TTTTTGAGTTAGAAAACGGTCGTAAACGGATGCTGGCTAGTGCCGGAGAATTACAAAAAGGAAATGAGCT
GGCTCTGCCAAGCAAATATGTGAATTTTTTATATTTAGCTAGTCATTATGAAAAGTTGAAGGGTAGTCCA
GAAGATAACGAACAAAAACAATTGTTTGTGGAGCAGCATAAGCATTATTTAGATGAGATTATTGAGCAAA
TCAGTGAATTTTCTAAGCGTGTTATTTTAGCAGATGCCAATTTAGATAAAGTTCTTAGTGCATATAACAA
ACATAGAGACAAACCAATACGTGAACAAGCAGAAAATATTATTCATTTATTTACGTTGACGAATCTTGGA
GCTCCCGCTGCTTTTAAATATTTTGATACAACAATTGATCGTAAACGATATACGTCTACAAAAGAAGTTT
TAGATGCCACTCTTATCCATCAATCCATCACTGGTCTTTATGAAACACGCATTGATTTGAGTCAGCTAGG
AGGTGACGGTGGAGGGCCAAAAAAGAAAAGAAAAGTTGAAGATGCTTCTGCTCATCATCACCATCACCAT
CACCATTAAATCCGCTCTAACCGAAAAGGAAGGAGTTAGACAACCTGAAGTCTAGGTCCCTATTTATTTT
TTTATAGTTATGTTAGTATTAAGAACGTTATTTATATTTCAAATTTTTCTTTTTTTTCTGTACAGACGCG
TGTACGCATGTAACATTATACTGAAAACCTTGCTTGAGAAGGTTTTGGGACGCTCGAAGTGAGCAAAAGG
CCAGCAAAAGGCCAGGAACCGTAAAAAGGCCGCGTTGCTGGCGTTTTTCCATAGGCTCCGCCCCCCTGAC
GAGCATCACAAAAATCGACGCTCAAGTCAGAGGTGGCGAAACCCGACAGGACTATAAAGATACCAGGCGT
TTCCCCCTGGAAGCTCCCTCGTGCGCTCTCCTGTTCCGACCCTGCCGCTTACCGGATACCTGTCCGCCTT
TCTCCCTTCGGGAAGCGTGGCGCTTTCTCATAGCTCACGCTGTAGGTATCTCAGTTCGGTGTAGGTCGTT
CGCTCCAAGCTGGGCTGTGTGCACGAACCCCCCGTTCAGCCCGACCGCTGCGCCTTATCCGGTAACTATC
GTCTTGAGTCCAACCCGGTAAGACACGACTTATCGCCACTGGCAGCAGCCACTGGTAACAGGATTAGCAG
AGCGAGGTATGTAGGCGGTGCTACAGAGTTCTTGAAGTGGTGGCCTAACTACGGCTACACTAGAAGAACA
GTATTTGGTATCTGCGCTCTGCTGAAGCCAGTTACCTTCGGAAAAAGAGTTGGTAGCTCTTGATCCGGCA
AACAAACCACCGCTGGTAGCGGTGGTTTTTTTGTTTGCAAGCAGCAGATTACGCGCAGAAAAAAAGGATC
TCAAGAAGATCCTTTGATCTTTTCTAC
